Addgene plasmid #106687: gh3
Purpose: expression of gRNA targeting GALNT3
Depositing lab: Eric-Paul Bennett. Depositing organization: University of Copenhagen. Publication: A validated gRNA library for CRISPR/Cas9 targeting of the human glycosyltransferase genome. Narimatsu Y, Joshi HJ, Zhang Y, Gomes C, Chen YH, Lorenzetti F, Furukawa S, Schjoldager K, Hansen L, Clausen H, Bennett EP, Wandall HH. Glycobiology. 2018 Jan 5. pii: 4791732. doi: 10.1093/glycob/cwx101. PubMed 29315387.
Backbone
  Vector backbone: EPB104
  Backbone manufacturer: Eric-Paul Bennett (Addgene plasmid # 68369)
  Backbone size w/o insert (bp): 2376
  Vector type: Mammalian Expression
Growth in bacteria
  Bacterial resistance: Ampicillin, 100 μg/mL
  Growth temperature: 37°C
  Growth strain: DH5alpha
  Copy number: High Copy
Gene/Insert
  Gene/Insert name: GALNT3
  gRNA/shRNA sequence: TATGGAAGTAACCATAACCG
  Species: H. sapiens (human)
  Entrez Gene: GALNT3 (a.k.a. GalNAc-T3, HFTC, HFTC1, HHS)
  Cloning method: Restriction Enzyme; 5′ cloning site unknown (unknown if destroyed); 3′ cloning site unknown (unknown if destroyed)
  Sequencing primers: 5′ T7NP
Terms and licenses: Academic/Nonprofit Terms; Industry Terms: Not Available to Industry
How to cite: gh3 was a gift from Eric-Paul Bennett (Addgene plasmid # 106687 ; http://n2t.net/addgene:106687 ; RRID:Addgene_106687)
