[The description below was written by a language model from this plasmid's Addgene catalogue record and pLannotate feature annotations shown in this document.]
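Description:
gh3 is a small mammalian guide RNA expression plasmid built on the EPB104 backbone, designed to deliver a single CRISPR/Cas9 guide directed against human GALNT3, the gene encoding the polypeptide GalNAc-transferase GalNAc-T3. It belongs to a validated gRNA collection covering the human glycosyltransferase genes. The assembled sequence is about 2.7 kb. It is propagated in E. coli through a high-copy ColE1/pUC-type origin, with selection by the β-lactamase (AmpR) gene under its native bla promoter. The feature table also lists short fragments of an M13 origin, lacZα, lacI and an RSF origin. These are partial matches that appear to be remnants of the cloning vector rather than functional elements.

The functional payload is a compact RNA polymerase III cassette. A human U6 promoter is followed by a short gap, where the GALNT3-specific 20-nucleotide protospacer presumably sits, and then by the Streptococcus pyogenes Cas9 gRNA scaffold. Transcription from U6 should therefore yield a complete single guide RNA able to direct SpCas9 to the GALNT3 locus. A T7 promoter lies just upstream of the U6 promoter, and the record's sequencing primer appears to anneal in this region to verify the guide insert.

The plasmid encodes no Cas9, mammalian selection marker or reporter, so the nuclease must be provided separately, for example from a co-transfected plasmid or a Cas9-expressing cell line. The guide was inserted by restriction enzyme cloning, but the record does not state the sites used. Typical use is knockout or editing of GALNT3 in human cells to study O-glycosylation.
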