Features (pLannotate 1.2.2; 10 found; start..end, strand, type, name):
      3..134     -  rep_origin     M13 ori (fragment): M13 bacteriophage origin of replication; arrow indicates direction of (+) strand synthesis
    155..311     -  CDS            lacZα (fragment): LacZα fragment of β-galactosidase; lacZ fragment
    320..338     +  promoter       T7 promoter: promoter for bacteriophage T7 RNA polymerase
    398..638     +  promoter       U6 promoter: RNA polymerase III promoter for human U6 snRNA
    668..743     +  misc_RNA       gRNA scaffold: guide RNA scaffold for the Streptococcus pyogenes CRISPR/Cas9 system
    790..837     -  CDS            lacI (fragment): lac repressor; lacI; The lac repressor binds to the lac operator to inhibit transcription in E. coli. This inhibition can be relieved by adding lactose or isopropyl-β-D-thiogalactopyranoside (IPTG).
    874..914     -  rep_origin     RSF ori (fragment): Plasmids containing the RSF 1030 origin of replication can be propagated in E. coli cells that contain additional plasmids with compatible origins.
    992..1580    -  rep_origin     ori: high-copy-number ColE1/pMB1/pBR322/pUC origin of replication
   1751..2611    -  CDS            AmpR: β-lactamase; bla; confers resistance to ampicillin, carbenicillin, and related antibiotics
   2612..2716    -  promoter       AmpR promoter: bla
>Addgene plasmid #106687 | gh3 | addgene full sequence | sequence record 220739 | Addgene Assembled Full Sequence
CTAAATTGTAAGCGTTAATATTTTGTTAAAATTCGCGTTAAATTTTTGTTAAATCAGCTCATTTTTTAAC
CAATAGGCCGAAATCGGCAAAATCCCTTATAAATCAAAAGAATAGACCGAGATAGGGTTGAGTGGCCGCT
ACAGGGCGCTCCCATTCGCCATTCAGGCTGCGCAACTGTTGGGAAGGGCGTTTCGGTGCGGGCCTCTTCG
CTATTACGCCAGCTGGCGAAAGGGGGATGTGCTGCAAGGCGATTAAGTTGGGTAACGCCAGGGTTTTCCC
AGTCACGACGTTGTAAAACGACGGCCAGTGAGCGCGACGTAATACGACTCACTATAGGGCGAATTGGCGG
AAGGCCGTCAAGGCCACGTGTCTTGTCCAGAGCTCGATATCGAATTCGAGGGCCTATTTCCCATGATTCC
TTCATATTTGCATATACGATACAAGGCTGTTAGAGAGATAATTGGAATTAATTTGACTGTAAACACAAAG
ATATTAGTACAAAATACGTGACGTAGAAAGTAATAATTTCTTGGGTAGTTTGCAGTTTTAAAATTATGTT
TTAAAATGGACTATCATATGCTTACCGTAACTTGAAAGTATTTCGATTTCTTGGCTTTATATATCTTGTG
GAAAGGACGAAACACCGTATGGAAGTAACCATAACCGGTTTTAGAGCTAGAAATAGCAAGTTAAAATAAG
GCTAGTCCGTTATCAACTTGAAAAAGTGGCACCGAGTCGGTGCTTTTTTTGGTACCTGGAGCACAAGACT
GGCCTCATGGGCCTTCCGCTCACTGCCCGCTTTCCAGTCGGGAAACCTGTCGTGCCAGCTGCATTAACAT
GGTCATAGCTGTTTCCTTGCGTATTGGGCGCTCTCCGCTTCCTCGCTCACTGACTCGCTGCGCTCGGTCG
TTCGGGTAAAGCCTGGGGTGCCTAATGAGCAAAAGGCCAGCAAAAGGCCAGGAACCGTAAAAAGGCCGCG
TTGCTGGCGTTTTTCCATAGGCTCCGCCCCCCTGACGAGCATCACAAAAATCGACGCTCAAGTCAGAGGT
GGCGAAACCCGACAGGACTATAAAGATACCAGGCGTTTCCCCCTGGAAGCTCCCTCGTGCGCTCTCCTGT
TCCGACCCTGCCGCTTACCGGATACCTGTCCGCCTTTCTCCCTTCGGGAAGCGTGGCGCTTTCTCATAGC
TCACGCTGTAGGTATCTCAGTTCGGTGTAGGTCGTTCGCTCCAAGCTGGGCTGTGTGCACGAACCCCCCG
TTCAGCCCGACCGCTGCGCCTTATCCGGTAACTATCGTCTTGAGTCCAACCCGGTAAGACACGACTTATC
GCCACTGGCAGCAGCCACTGGTAACAGGATTAGCAGAGCGAGGTATGTAGGCGGTGCTACAGAGTTCTTG
AAGTGGTGGCCTAACTACGGCTACACTAGAAGAACAGTATTTGGTATCTGCGCTCTGCTGAAGCCAGTTA
CCTTCGGAAAAAGAGTTGGTAGCTCTTGATCCGGCAAACAAACCACCGCTGGTAGCGGTGGTTTTTTTGT
TTGCAAGCAGCAGATTACGCGCAGAAAAAAAGGATCTCAAGAAGATCCTTTGATCTTTTCTACGGGGTCT
GACGCTCAGTGGAACGAAAACTCACGTTAAGGGATTTTGGTCATGAGATTATCAAAAAGGATCTTCACCT
AGATCCTTTTAAATTAAAAATGAAGTTTTAAATCAATCTAAAGTATATATGAGTAAACTTGGTCTGACAG
TTACCAATGCTTAATCAGTGAGGCACCTATCTCAGCGATCTGTCTATTTCGTTCATCCATAGTTGCCTGA
CTCCCCGTCGTGTAGATAACTACGATACGGGAGGGCTTACCATCTGGCCCCAGTGCTGCAATGATACCGC
GAGAACCACGCTCACCGGCTCCAGATTTATCAGCAATAAACCAGCCAGCCGGAAGGGCCGAGCGCAGAAG
TGGTCCTGCAACTTTATCCGCCTCCATCCAGTCTATTAATTGTTGCCGGGAAGCTAGAGTAAGTAGTTCG
CCAGTTAATAGTTTGCGCAACGTTGTTGCCATTGCTACAGGCATCGTGGTGTCACGCTCGTCGTTTGGTA
TGGCTTCATTCAGCTCCGGTTCCCAACGATCAAGGCGAGTTACATGATCCCCCATGTTGTGCAAAAAAGC
GGTTAGCTCCTTCGGTCCTCCGATCGTTGTCAGAAGTAAGTTGGCCGCAGTGTTATCACTCATGGTTATG
GCAGCACTGCATAATTCTCTTACTGTCATGCCATCCGTAAGATGCTTTTCTGTGACTGGTGAGTACTCAA
CCAAGTCATTCTGAGAATAGTGTATGCGGCGACCGAGTTGCTCTTGCCCGGCGTCAATACGGGATAATAC
CGCGCCACATAGCAGAACTTTAAAAGTGCTCATCATTGGAAAACGTTCTTCGGGGCGAAAACTCTCAAGG
ATCTTACCGCTGTTGAGATCCAGTTCGATGTAACCCACTCGTGCACCCAACTGATCTTCAGCATCTTTTA
CTTTCACCAGCGTTTCTGGGTGAGCAAAAACAGGAAGGCAAAATGCCGCAAAAAAGGGAATAAGGGCGAC
ACGGAAATGTTGAATACTCATACTCTTCCTTTTTCAATATTATTGAAGCATTTATCAGGGTTATTGTCTC
ATGAGCGGATACATATTTGAATGTATTTAGAAAAATAAACAAATAGGGGTTCCGCGCACATTTCCCCGAA
AAGTGCCAC
