>Addgene plasmid #106687 | gh3 | addgene partial sequence | sequence record 220740 | hU6-F
GGAATTAATTTGACTGTAAACACAAAGATATTAGTACAAAATACGTGACGTAGAAAGTAATAATTTCTTG
GGTAGTTTGCAGTTTTAAAATTATGTTTTAAAATGGACTATCATATGCTTACCGTAACTTGAAAGTATTT
CGATTTCTTGGCTTTATATATCTTGTGGAAAGGACGAAACACCGTATGGAAGTAACCATAACCGGTTTTA
GAGCTAGAAATAGCAAGTTAAAATAAGGCTAGTCCGTTATCAACTTGAAAAAGTGGCACCGAGTCGGTGC
TTTTTTTGGTACCTGGAGCACAAGACTGGCCTCATGGGCCTTCCGCTCACTGCCCGCTTTCCAGTCGGGA
AACCTGTCGTGCCAGCTGCATTAACATGGTCATAGCTGTTTCCTTGCGTATTGGGCGCTCTCCGCTTCCT
CGCTCACTGACTCGCTGCGCTCGGTCGTTCGGGTAAAGCCTGGGGTGCCTAATGAGCAAAAGGCCAGCAA
AAGGCCAGGAACCGTAAAAAGGCCGCGTTGCTGGCGTTTTTCCATAGGCTCCGCCCCCCTGACGAGCATC
ACAAAAATCGACGCTCAAGTCAGAGGTGGCGAAACCCGACAGGACTATAAAGATACCAGGCGTTTCCCCC
TGGAAGCTCCCTCGTGCGCTCTCCTGTTCCGACCCTGCCGCTTACCGGATACCTGTCCGCCTTTCTCCCT
TCGGGAAGCGTGGCGCTTTCTCATAGCTCACGCTGTAGGTATCTCAGTTCGGTGTAGGTCGTTCGCTCCA
AGCTGGGCTGTGTGCACGAACCCCCCGTTCAGCCCGACCGCTGCGCCTTATCCGGTAACTATCGTCTTGA
GTCCAACCCGGTAAGACACGACTTATCGCCACTGGCAGCAGCCACTGGTAACAGGATTAGCA
